>Addgene plasmid #89605 | pCCLc-U6-shHMGA2.2-PGK-dTomato | addgene full sequence | sequence record 183375 | Addgene NGS Result
CATGTTCTTTCCTGCGTTATCCCCTGATTCTGTGGATAACCGTATTACCGCCTTTGAGTGAGCTGATACC
GCTCGCCGCAGCCGAACGACCGAGCGCAGCGAGTCAGTGAGCGAGGAAGCGGAAGAGCGCCCAATACGCA
AACCGCCTCTCCCCGCGCGTTGGCCGATTCATTAATGCAGCTGGCACGACAGGTTTCCCGACTGGAAAGC
GGGCAGTGAGCGCAACGCAATTAATGTGAGTTAGCTCACTCATTAGGCACCCCAGGCTTTACACTTTATG
CTTCCGGCTCGTATGTTGTGTGGAATTGTGAGCGGATAACAATTTCACACAGGAAACAGCTATGACCATG
ATTACGCCAAGCGCGCAATTAACCCTCACTAAAGGGAACAAAAGCTGGAGCTGCAAGCTTGGCCATTGCA
TACGTTGTATCCATATCATAATATGTACATTTATATTGGCTCATGTCCAACATTACCGCCATGTTGACAT
TGATTATTGACTAGTTATTAATAGTAATCAATTACGGGGTCATTAGTTCATAGCCCATATATGGAGTTCC
GCGTTACATAACTTACGGTAAATGGCCCGCCTGGCTGACCGCCCAACGACCCCCGCCCATTGACGTCAAT
AATGACGTATGTTCCCATAGTAACGCCAATAGGGACTTTCCATTGACGTCAATGGGTGGAGTATTTACGG
TAAACTGCCCACTTGGCAGTACATCAAGTGTATCATATGCCAAGTACGCCCCCTATTGACGTCAATGACG
GTAAATGGCCCGCCTGGCATTATGCCCAGTACATGACCTTATGGGACTTTCCTACTTGGCAGTACATCTA
CGTATTAGTCATCGCTATTACCATGGTGATGCGGTTTTGGCAGTACATCAATGGGCGTGGATAGCGGTTT
GACTCACGGGGATTTCCAAGTCTCCACCCCATTGACGTCAATGGGAGTTTGTTTTGGCACCAAAATCAAC
GGGACTTTCCAAAATGTCGTAACAACTCCGCCCCATTGACGCAAATGGGCGGTAGGCGTGTACGGTGGGA
GGTCTATATAAGCAGAGCTCGTTTAGTGAACCGGGGTCTCTCTGGTTAGACCAGATCTGAGCCTGGGAGC
TCTCTGGCTAACTAGGGAACCCACTGCTTAAGCCTCAATAAAGCTTGCCTTGAGTGCTTCAAGTAGTGTG
TGCCCGTCTGTTGTGTGACTCTGGTAACTAGAGATCCCTCAGACCCTTTTAGTCAGTGTGGAAAATCTCT
AGCAGTGGCGCCCGAACAGGGACTTGAAAGCGAAAGGGAAACCAGAGGAGCTCTCTCGACGCAGGACTCG
GCTTGCTGAAGCGCGCACGGCAAGAGGCGAGGGGCGGCGACTGGTGAGTACGCCAAAAATTTTGACTAGC
GGAGGCTAGAAGGAGAGAGATGGGTGCGAGAGCGTCAGTATTAAGCGGGGGAGAATTAGATCGCGATGGG
AAAAAATTCGGTTAAGGCCAGGGGGAAAGAAAAAATATAAATTAAAACATATAGTATGGGCAAGCAGGGA
GCTAGAACGATTCGCAGTTAATCCTGGCCTGTTAGAAACATCAGAAGGCTGTAGACAAATACTGGGACAG
CTACAACCATCCCTTCAGACAGGATCAGAAGAACTTAGATCATTATATAATACAGTAGCAACCCTCTATT
GTGTGCATCAAAGGATAGAGATAAAAGACACCAAGGAAGCTTTAGACAAGATAGAGGAAGAGCAAAACAA
AAGTAAGACCACCGCACAGCAAGCGGCCGCTGATCTTCAGACCTGGAGGAGGAGATATGAGGGACAATTG
GAGAAGTGAATTATATAAATATAAAGTAGTAAAAATTGAACCATTAGGAGTAGCACCCACCAAGGCAAAG
AGAAGAGTGGTGCAGAGAGAAAAAAGAGCAGTGGGAATAGGAGCTTTGTTCCTTGGGTTCTTGGGAGCAG
CAGGAAGCACTATGGGCGCAGCGTCAATGACGCTGACGGTACAGGCCAGACAATTATTGTCTGGTATAGT
GCAGCAGCAGAACAATTTGCTGAGGGCTATTGAGGCGCAACAGCATCTGTTGCAACTCACAGTCTGGGGC
ATCAAGCAGCTCCAGGCAAGAATCCTGGCTGTGGAAAGATACCTAAAGGATCAACAGCTCCTGGGGATTT
GGGGTTGCTCTGGAAAACTCATTTGCACCACTGCTGTGCCTTGGAATGCTAGTTGGAGTAATAAATCTCT
GGAACAGATTTGGAATCACACGACCTGGATGGAGTGGGACAGAGAAATTAACAATTACACAAGCTTAATA
CACTCCTTAATTGAAGAATCGCAAAACCAGCAAGAAAAGAATGAACAAGAATTATTGGAATTAGATAAAT
GGGCAAGTTTGTGGAATTGGTTTAACATAACAAATTGGCTGTGGTATATAAAATTATTCATAATGATAGT
AGGAGGCTTGGTAGGTTTAAGAATAGTTTTTGCTGTACTTTCTATAGTGAATAGAGTTAGGCAGGGATAT
TCACCATTATCGTTTCAGACCCACCTCCCAACCCCGAGGGGACCCGACAGGCCCGAAGGAATAGAAGAAG
AAGGTGGAGAGAGAGACAGAGACAGATCCATTCGATTAGTGAACGGATCTCGACGGTATCGATAAGCTAA
TTCACAAATGGCAGTATTCATCCACAATTTTAAAAGAAAAGGGGGGATTGGGGGGTACAGTGCAGGGGAA
AGAATAGTAGACATAATAGCAACAGACATACAAACTAAAGAATTACAAAAACAAATTACAAAAATTCAAA
ATTTTCGGGTTTATTACAGGGACAGCAGAGATCCAGTTTGGGAATTAGCTTGATCGATTAGTCCAATTTG
TTAAAGACAGGATGATCCCCGGGTACCGAGCTCGAATTCGCCCTTAAAAAAGGGAAGAGGAGGAGGAATT
TTTCTCTTGGTAAAATTCCTCCTCCTCTTCCCGGTGTTTCGTCCTTTCCACAAGATATATAAAGCCAAGA
AATCGAAATACTTTCAAGTTACGGTAAGCATATGATAGTCCATTTTAAAACATAATTTTAAAACTGCAAA
CTACCCAAGAAATTATTACTTTCTACGTCACGTATTTTGTACTAATATCTTTGTGTTTACAGTCAAATTA
ATTCTAATTATCTCTCTAACAGCCTTGTATCGTATATGCAAATATGAAGGAATCATGGGAAATAGGCCCT
CTTCCTGCCCGACCTTGGATCCCCAAACTGGATCTGTTAACCAAGGGCGAATTCGCCCTTAAAAAAGGGA
AGAGGAGGAGGAATTTTTCTCTTGGTAAAATTCCTCCTCCTCTTCCCGGTGTTTCGTCCTTTCCACAAGA
TATATAAAGCCAAGAAATCGAAATACTTTCAAGTTACGGTAAGCATATGATAGTCCATTTTAAAACATAA
TTTTAAAACTGCAAACTACCCAAGAAATTATTACTTTCTACGTCACGTATTTTGTACTAATATCTTTGTG
TTTACAGTCAAATTAATTCTAATTATCTCTCTAACAGCCTTGTATCGTATATGCAAATATGAAGGAATCA
TGGGAAATAGGCCCTCTTCCTGCCCGACCTTGGATCCCCAAACTGGATCTGTTAACCAAGGGCGAATTCT
ACCGGGTAGGGGAGGCGCTTTTCCCAAGGCAGTCTGGAGCATGCGCTTTAGCAGCCCCGCTGGGCACTTG
GCGCTACACAAGTGGCCTCTGGCCTCGCACACATTCCACATCCACCGGTAGGCGCCAACCGGCTCCGTTC
TTTGGTGGCCCCTTCGCGCCACCTTCTACTCCTCCCCTAGTCAGGAAGTTCCCCCCCGCCCCGCAGCTCG
CGTCGTGCAGGACGTGACAAATGGAAGTAGCACGTCTCACTAGTCTCGTGCAGATGGACAGCACCGCTGA
GCAATGGAAGCGGGTAGGCCTTTGGGGCAGCGGCCAATAGCAGCTTTGCTCCTTCGCTTTCTGGGCTCAG
AGGCTGGGAAGGGGTGGGTCCGGGGGCGGGCTCAGGGGCGGGCTCAGGGGCGGGGCGGGCGCCCGAAGGT
CCTCCGGAGGCCCGGCATTCTGCACGCTTCAAAAGCGCACGTCTGCCGCGCTGTTCTCCTCTTCCTCATC
TCCGGGCCTTTCGACCATCTAGATCCACCGGTCGCCACCATGGTGAGCAAGGGCGAGGAGGTCATCAAAG
AGTTCATGCGCTTCAAGGTGCGCATGGAGGGCTCCATGAACGGCCACGAGTTCGAGATCGAGGGCGAGGG
CGAGGGCCGCCCCTACGAGGGCACCCAGACCGCCAAGCTGAAGGTGACCAAGGGCGGCCCCCTGCCCTTC
GCCTGGGACATCCTGTCCCCCCAGTTCATGTACGGCTCCAAGGCGTACGTGAAGCACCCCGCCGACATCC
CCGATTACAAGAAGCTGTCCTTCCCCGAGGGCTTCAAGTGGGAGCGCGTGATGAACTTCGAGGACGGCGG
TCTGGTGACCGTGACCCAGGACTCCTCCCTGCAGGACGGCACGCTGATCTACAAGGTGAAGATGCGCGGC
ACCAACTTCCCCCCCGACGGCCCCGTAATGCAGAAGAAGACCATGGGCTGGGAGGCCTCCACCGAGCGCC
TGTACCCCCGCGACGGCGTGCTGAAGGGCGAGATCCACCAGGCCCTGAAGCTGAAGGACGGCGGCCACTA
CCTGGTGGAGTTCAAGACCATCTACATGGCCAAGAAGCCCGTGCAACTGCCCGGCTACTACTACGTGGAC
ACCAAGCTGGACATCACCTCCCACAACGAGGACTACACCATCGTGGAACAGTACGAGCGCTCCGAGGGCC
GCCACCACCTGTTCCTGTACGGCATGGACGAGCTGTACAAGTAGGCGGGGGGTCGACTGATCCGATAATC
AACCTCTGGATTACAAAATTTGTGAAAGATTGACTGGTATTCTTAACTATGTTGCTCCTTTTACGCTATG
TGGATACGCTGCTTTAATGCCTTTGTATCATGCTATTGCTTCCCGTATGGCTTTCATTTTCTCCTCCTTG
TATAAATCCTGGTTGCTGTCTCTTTATGAGGAGTTGTGGCCCGTTGTCAGGCAACGTGGCGTGGTGTGCA
CTGTGTTTGCTGACGCAACCCCCACTGGTTGGGGCATTGCCACCACCTGTCAGCTCCTTTCCGGGACTTT
CGCTTTCCCCCTCCCTATTGCCACGGCGGAACTCATCGCCGCCTGCCTTGCCCGCTGCTGGACAGGGGCT
CGGCTGTTGGGCACTGACAATTCCGTGGTGTTGTCGGGGAAATCATCGTCCTTTCCTTGGCTGCTCGCCT
GTGTTGCCACCTGGATTCTGCGCGGGACGTCCTTCTGCTACGTCCCTTCGGCCCTCAATCCAGCGGACCT
TCCTTCCCGCGGCCTGCTGCCGGCTCTGCGGCCTCTTCCGCGTCTTCGCCTTCGCCCTCAGACGAGTCGG
ATCTCCCTTTGGGCCGCCTCCCCGCATCGGATCAAATTCGAGCTCGGTACCTTTAAGACCAATGACTTAC
AAGGCAGCTGTAGATCTTAGCCACTTTTTAAAAGAAAAGGGGGGACTGGAAGGGCTAATTCACTCCCAAC
GAAGACAAGATCTGCTTTTTGCTTGTACTGGGTCTCTCTGGTTAGACCAGATCTGAGCCTGGGAGCTCTC
TGGCTAACTAGGGAACCCACTGCTTAAGCCTCAATAAAGCTTGCCTTGAGTGCTTCAAGTAGTGTGTGCC
CGTCTGTTGTGTGACTCTGGTAACTAGAGATCCCTCAGACCCTTTTAGTCAGTGTGGAAAATCTCTAGCA
GTAGTAGTTCATGTCATCTTATTATTCAGTATTTATAACTTGCAAAGAAATGAATATCAGAGAGTGAGAG
GAACTTGTTTATTGCAGCTTATAATGGTTACAAATAAAGCAATAGCATCACAAATTTCACAAATAAAGCA
TTTTTTTCACTGCATTCTAGTTGTGGTTTGTCCAAACTCATCAATGTATCTTATCATGTCTGGCTCTAGC
TATCCCGCCCCTAACTCCGCCCATCCCGCCCCTAACTCCGCCCAGTTCCGCCCATTCTCCGCCCCATGGC
TGACTAATTTTTTTTATTTATGCAGAGGCCGAGGCCGCCTCGGCCTCTGAGCTATTCCAGAAGTAGTGAG
GAGGCTTTTTTGGAGGCCTAGGGACGTACCCAATTCGCCCTATAGTGAGTCGTATTACGCGCGCTCACTG
GCCGTCGTTTTACAACGTCGTGACTGGGAAAACCCTGGCGTTACCCAACTTAATCGCCTTGCAGCACATC
CCCCTTTCGCCAGCTGGCGTAATAGCGAAGAGGCCCGCACCGATCGCCCTTCCCAACAGTTGCGCAGCCT
GAATGGCGAATGGG
[124 nt withheld, positions 6385-6508]
C
[91 nt withheld, positions 6510-6600]
A
[49 nt withheld, positions 6602-6650]
CCTTTGACGTTGGAGTCCACGTTCTTT
[37 nt withheld, positions 6678-6714]
ACCCTATCTCGGTCTATTCTTTTGATTTATAAGGGATTTTGCCGATTTCGGCCTATTGGTTAAAAAATGA
GCTGATTTAACAAAAATTTAACGCGAATTTTAACAAAATATTAACGCTTACAATTTAGGTGGCACTTTTC
GGGGAAATGTGCGCGGAACCCCTATTTGTTTATTTTTCTAAATACATTCAAATATGTATCCGCTCATGAG
ACAATAACCCTGATAAATGCTTCAATAATATTGAAAAAGGAAGAGTATGAGTATTCAACATTTCCGTGTC
GCCCTTATTCCCTTTTTTGCGGCATTTTGCCTTCCTGTTTTTGCTCACCCAGAAACGCTGGTGAAAGTAA
AAGATGCTGAAGATCAGTTGGGTGCACGAGTGGGTTACATCGAACTGGATCTCAACAGCGGTAAGATCCT
TGAGAGTTTTCGCCCCGAAGAACGTTTTCCAATGATGAGCACTTTTAAAGTTCTGCTATGTGGCGCGGTA
TTATCCCGTATTGACGCCGGGCAAGAGCAACTCGGTCGCCGCATACACTATTCTCAGAATGACTTGGTTG
AGTACTCACCAGTCACAGAAAAGCATCTTACGGATGGCATGACAGTAAGAGAATTATGCAGTGCTGCCAT
AACCATGAGTGATAACACTGCGGCCAACTTACTTCTGACAACGATCGGAGGACCGAAGGAGCTAACCGCT
TTTTTGCACAACATGGGGGATCATGTAACTCGCCTTGATCGTTGGGAACCGGAGCTGAATGAAGCCATAC
CAAACGACGAGCGTGACACCACGATGCCTGTAGCAATGGCAACAACGTTGCGCAAACTATTAACTGGCGA
ACTACTTACTCTAGCTTCCCGGCAACAATTAATAGACTGGATGGAGGCGGATAAAGTTGCAGGACCACTT
CTGCGCTCGGCCCTTCCGGCTGGCTGGTTTATTGCTGATAAATCTGGAGCCGGTGAGCGTGGGTCTCGCG
GTATCATTGCAGCACTGGGGCCAGATGGTAAGCCCTCCCGTATCGTAGTTATCTACACGACGGGGAGTCA
GGCAACTATGGATGAACGAAATAGACAGATCGCTGAGATAGGTGCCTCACTGATTAAGCATTGGTAACTG
TCAGACCAAGTTTACTCATATATACTTTAGATTGATTTAAAACTTCATTTTTAATTTAAAAGGATCTAGG
TGAAGATCCTTTTTGATAATCTCATGACCAAAATCCCTTAACGTGAGTTTTCGTTCCACTGAGCGTCAGA
CCCCGTAGAAAAGATCAAAGGATCTTCTTGAGATCCTTTTTTTCTGCGCGTAATCTGCTGCTTGCAAACA
AAAAAACCACCGCTACCAGCGGTGGTTTGTTTGCCGGATCAAGAGCTACCAACTCTTTTTCCGAAGGTAA
CTGGCTTCAGCAGAGCGCAGATACCAAATACTGTTCTTCTAGTGTAGCCGTAGTTAGGCCACCACTTCAA
GAACTCTGTAGCACCGCCTACATACCTCGCTCTGCTAATCCTGTTACCAGTGGCTGCTGCCAGTGGCGAT
AAGTCGTGTCTTACCGGGTTGGACTCAAGACGATAGTTACCGGATAAGGCGCAGCGGTCGGGCTGAACGG
GGGGTTCGTGCACACAGCCCAGCTTGGAGCGAACGACCTACACCGAACTGAGATACCTACAGCGTGAGCT
ATGAGAAAGCGCCACGCTTCCCGAAGGGAGAAAGGCGGACAGGTATCCGGTAAGCGGCAGGGTCGGAACA
GGAGAGCGCACGAGGGAGCTTCCAGGGGGAAACGCCTGGTATCTTTATAGTCCTGTCGGGTTTCGCCACC
TCTGACTTGAGCGTCGATTTTTGTGATGCTCGTCAGGGGGGCGGAGCCTATGGAAAAACGCCAGCAACGC
GGCCTTTTTACGGTTCCTGGCCTTTTGCTGGCCTTTTGCTCA
Features (pLannotate 1.2.2; 31 found; start..end, strand, type, name):
      1..125     +  rep_origin     RSF ori (fragment): Plasmids containing the RSF 1030 origin of replication can be propagated in E. coli cells that contain additional plasmids with compatible origins.
    127..219     +  CDS            lacI (fragment): lac repressor; lacI; The lac repressor binds to the lac operator to inhibit transcription in E. coli. This inhibition can be relieved by adding lactose or isopropyl-β-D-thiogalactopyranoside (IPTG).
    232..253     +  protein_bind   CAP binding site: CAP binding activates transcription in the presence of cAMP. E. coli catabolite activator protein
    268..298     +  promoter       lac promoter: promoter for the E. coli lac operon
    306..322     +  protein_bind   lac operator: The lac repressor binds to the lac operator to inhibit transcription in E. coli. This inhibition can be relieved by adding lactose or isopropyl-β-D-thiogalactopyranoside (IPTG). lac repressor encoded by lacI
    367..385     +  promoter       T3 promoter: promoter for bacteriophage T3 RNA polymerase
    486..865     +  enhancer       CMV enhancer: human cytomegalovirus immediate early enhancer
    866..1069    +  promoter       CMV promoter: human cytomegalovirus (CMV) immediate early promoter
   1084..1264    +  LTR            5' LTR (truncated): truncated 5' long terminal repeat (LTR) from HIV-1
   1311..1436    +  misc_feature   HIV-1 Ψ: packaging signal of human immunodeficiency virus type 1
   1420..1783    +  CDS            HIV-1 gag (fragment): gag protein from human immunodeficiency virus 1; gag
   1929..2162    +  misc_feature   RRE: The Rev response element (RRE) of HIV-1 allows for Rev-dependent mRNA export from the nucleus to the cytoplasm.
   2539..2639    +  CDS            Rev (fragment): human immunodeficiency virus 1 (HIV-1) Rev protein; rev; enhances nuclear export of unspliced and incompletely spliced viral mRNAs
   2640..2658    -  misc_feature   MCS (fragment): pBluescript multiple cloning site
   2688..2805    +  misc_feature   cPPT/CTS: central polypurine tract and central termination sequence of HIV-1
   2884..2909    -  misc_feature   MCS (fragment): pUC18/19 multiple cloning site
   2981..3221    -  promoter       U6 promoter: RNA polymerase III promoter for human U6 snRNA
   3346..3586    -  promoter       U6 promoter: RNA polymerase III promoter for human U6 snRNA
   3644..4143    +  promoter       PGK promoter: mouse phosphoglycerate kinase 1 promoter
   4170..4871    +  CDS            dTomato: dTomato is a basic (constitutively fluorescent) orange fluorescent protein published in 2004, derived from Discosoma sp.. It is reported to be a somewhat slowly-maturing dimer with low acid sensitivity.
   4897..5485    +  misc_feature   WPRE: woodchuck hepatitis virus posttranscriptional regulatory element
   5507..5575    +  CDS            nef (fragment): NEF_HV1Z2 - Experimental evidence at protein level: Swiss-Prot protein existence level 1. Extracellular Nef protein targets CD4(+) T-lymphocytes for apoptosis by interacting with CXCR4 surface receptors. From Human immunodeficiency virus type 1 group M subtype D (isolate Z2/CDC-Z34) (HIV-1).
   5577..5810    +  LTR            3' LTR (ΔU3): self-inactivating 3' long terminal repeat (LTR) from HIV-1
   5882..6003    +  polyA_signal   SV40 poly(A) signal: SV40 polyadenylation signal
   6043..6178    +  rep_origin     SV40 ori: SV40 origin of replication
   6199..6217    -  promoter       T7 promoter: promoter for bacteriophage T7 RNA polymerase
   6225..6380    +  CDS            lacZα (fragment): LacZα fragment of β-galactosidase; lacZ fragment
   6385..6813    +  rep_origin     f1 ori (sequence partly withheld): f1 bacteriophage origin of replication; arrow indicates direction of (+) strand synthesis
   6866..6970    +  promoter       AmpR promoter: bla
   6971..7831    +  CDS            AmpR: β-lactamase; bla; confers resistance to ampicillin, carbenicillin, and related antibiotics
   8002..8590    +  rep_origin     ori: high-copy-number ColE1/pMB1/pBR322/pUC origin of replication
