[The description below was written by a language model from this plasmid's Addgene catalogue record and pLannotate feature annotations shown in this document.]
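Description:
pCCLc-U6-shHMGA2.2-PGK-dTomato is a self-inactivating, HIV-1-derived lentiviral transfer plasmid built on the CCLc backbone and designed to knock down human HMGA2 by RNA interference. It is propagated in E. coli through a high-copy ColE1/pUC-type origin with ampicillin selection (AmpR, β-lactamase). The backbone also carries an f1 origin, an SV40 origin and leftover cloning-vector elements (lac promoter/operator, T3 and T7 promoters, a lacZα fragment). Viral genomic RNA is transcribed in packaging cells from a chimeric 5′ end in which the CMV enhancer/promoter replaces U3 of the truncated 5′ LTR, an arrangement generally used to make transcription Tat-independent. The Ψ packaging signal with a partial gag sequence, the RRE for Rev-dependent nuclear export and the cPPT/CTS follow. The unit ends in a ΔU3 3′ LTR, which disables LTR promoter activity after integration, and an SV40 polyadenylation signal.

The payload has two parts. A human U6 RNA polymerase III promoter drives a short hairpin RNA targeting HMGA2. This cassette lies in the antisense orientation relative to the viral genome. The feature table annotates two U6 promoter copies in tandem on the reverse strand, whereas the catalogue entry describes only one shRNA insert, and what the second copy drives is not stated. Downstream, in the sense orientation, the mouse PGK promoter expresses dTomato, with a WPRE to enhance transcript stability and expression. No drug resistance gene for mammalian cells is annotated, so red-orange fluorescence serves as the marker for identifying or sorting transduced cells. The stated use is silencing HMGA2 in human cells, and the associated study concerned bone marrow-derived mesenchymal stem cells.
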