Addgene plasmid #89605: pCCLc-U6-shHMGA2.2-PGK-dTomato
Purpose: Silencing Hmga2 in human cells
Depositing lab: Fernando Fierro. Depositing organization: University of California, Davis. Publication: Fibroblast Growth Factor 2 Regulates High Mobility Group A2 Expression in Human Bone Marrow-Derived Mesenchymal Stem Cells. Kalomoiris S, Cicchetto AC, Lakatos K, Nolta JA, Fierro FA. J Cell Biochem. 2016 Sep;117(9):2128-37. doi: 10.1002/jcb.25519. Epub 2016 Mar 8. PubMed 26888666.
Backbone
  Vector backbone: CCLc
  Backbone manufacturer: Luigi Naldini, PMID 9765382
  Backbone size w/o insert (bp): 8661
  Vector type: Mammalian Expression, Lentiviral
  Selectable markers: dTomato
Growth in bacteria
  Bacterial resistance: Ampicillin, 100 μg/mL
  Growth temperature: 37°C
  Growth strain: NEB Stable
  Copy number: Unknown
Gene/Insert
  Gene/Insert name: shRNA targeting HMGA2
  gRNA/shRNA sequence: AAAAAAGGGAAGAGGAGGAGGAATTTTTCTCTTGGTAAAATTCCTCC TCCTCTTCCCGGTGTTTCGTCCTTTCCACAAG
  Species: H. sapiens (human)
  Entrez Gene: HMGA2 (a.k.a. BABL, HMGI-C, HMGIC, LIPO, SRS5, STQTL9)
  Promoter: U6
  Cloning method: TOPO Cloning
  Sequencing primers: 5′ U6-F
Terms and licenses: Academic/Nonprofit Terms; Industry Terms: Not Available to Industry
How to cite: pCCLc-U6-shHMGA2.2-PGK-dTomato was a gift from Fernando Fierro (Addgene plasmid # 89605 ; http://n2t.net/addgene:89605 ; RRID:Addgene_89605)
